>Addgene plasmid #142724 | TFORF1082 | addgene full sequence | sequence record 462889 | Addgene NGS Result
TTAATGTAGTCTTATGCAATACTCTTGTAGTCTTGCAACATGGTAACGATGAGTTAGCAACATGCCTTAC
AAGGAGAGAAAAAGCACCGTGCATGCCGATTGGTGGAAGTAAGGTGGTACGATCGTGCCTTATTAGGAAG
GCAACAGACGGGTCTGACATGGATTGGACGAACCACTGAATTGCCGCATTGCAGAGATATTGTATTTAAG
TGCCTAGCTCGATACATAAACGGGTCTCTCTGGTTAGACCAGATCTGAGCCTGGGAGCTCTCTGGCTAAC
TAGGGAACCCACTGCTTAAGCCTCAATAAAGCTTGCCTTGAGTGCTTCAAGTAGTGTGTGCCCGTCTGTT
GTGTGACTCTGGTAACTAGAGATCCCTCAGACCCTTTTAGTCAGTGTGGAAAATCTCTAGCAGTGGCGCC
CGAACAGGGACTTGAAAGCGAAAGGGAAACCAGAGGAGCTCTCTCGACGCAGGACTCGGCTTGCTGAAGC
GCGCACGGCAAGAGGCGAGGGGCGGCGACTGGTGAGTACGCCAAAAATTTTGACTAGCGGAGGCTAGAAG
GAGAGAGATGGGTGCGAGAGCGTCAGTATTAAGCGGGGGAGAATTAGATCGCGATGGGAAAAAATTCGGT
TAAGGCCAGGGGGAAAGAAAAAATATAAATTAAAACATATAGTATGGGCAAGCAGGGAGCTAGAACGATT
CGCAGTTAATCCTGGCCTGTTAGAAACATCAGAAGGCTGTAGACAAATACTGGGACAGCTACAACCATCC
CTTCAGACAGGATCAGAAGAACTTAGATCATTATATAATACAGTAGCAACCCTCTATTGTGTGCATCAAA
GGATAGAGATAAAAGACACCAAGGAAGCTTTAGACAAGATAGAGGAAGAGCAAAACAAAAGTAAGACCAC
CGCACAGCAAGCGGCCGCTGATCTTCAGACCTGGAGGAGGAGATATGAGGGACAATTGGAGAAGTGAATT
ATATAAATATAAAGTAGTAAAAATTGAACCATTAGGAGTAGCACCCACCAAGGCAAAGAGAAGAGTGGTG
CAGAGAGAAAAAAGAGCAGTGGGAATAGGAGCTTTGTTCCTTGGGTTCTTGGGAGCAGCAGGAAGCACTA
TGGGCGCAGCGTCAATGACGCTGACGGTACAGGCCAGACAATTATTGTCTGGTATAGTGCAGCAGCAGAA
CAATTTGCTGAGGGCTATTGAGGCGCAACAGCATCTGTTGCAACTCACAGTCTGGGGCATCAAGCAGCTC
CAGGCAAGAATCCTGGCTGTGGAAAGATACCTAAAGGATCAACAGCTCCTGGGGATTTGGGGTTGCTCTG
GAAAACTCATTTGCACCACTGCTGTGCCTTGGAATGCTAGTTGGAGTAATAAATCTCTGGAACAGATTTG
GAATCACACGACCTGGATGGAGTGGGACAGAGAAATTAACAATTACACAAGCTTAATACACTCCTTAATT
GAAGAATCGCAAAACCAGCAAGAAAAGAATGAACAAGAATTATTGGAATTAGATAAATGGGCAAGTTTGT
GGAATTGGTTTAACATAACAAATTGGCTGTGGTATATAAAATTATTCATAATGATAGTAGGAGGCTTGGT
AGGTTTAAGAATAGTTTTTGCTGTACTTTCTATAGTGAATAGAGTTAGGCAGGGATATTCACCATTATCG
TTTCAGACCCACCTCCCAACCCCGAGGGGACCCATGCATTGCATCTCAATTAGTCAGCAACCAGGTGTGG
AAAGTCCCCAGGCTCCCCAGCAGGCAGAAGTATGCAAAGCATGCGTCTCAATTAGTCAGCAACCATAGTC
CCGCCCCTAACTCCGCCCATCCCGCCCCTAACTCCGCCCAGTTCCGCCCATTCTCCGCCCCATGGCTGAC
TAATTTTTTTTATTTATGCAGAGGCCGAGGCCGCCTCGGCCTCTGAGCTATTCCAGAAGTAGTGAGGAGG
CTTTTTTGGAGGCCTAGGCTTTTGCAAAAAGCTTTCTAGAGGTACCACCGGAGCTTACCATGACCGAGTA
CAAGCCCACGGTGCGCCTCGCCACCCGCGACGACGTCCCCAGGGCCGTACGCACCCTCGCCGCCGCGTTC
GCCGACTACCCCGCCACGCGCCACACCGTCGATCCGGACCGCCACATCGAGCGGGTCACCGAGCTGCAAG
AACTCTTCCTCACGCGCGTCGGGCTCGACATCGGCAAGGTGTGGGTCGCGGACGACGGCGCCGCCGTGGC
GGTCTGGACCACGCCGGAGAGCGTCGAAGCGGGGGCGGTGTTCGCCGAGATCGGCCCGCGCATGGCCGAG
TTGAGCGGTTCCCGGCTGGCCGCGCAGCAACAGATGGAAGGCCTCCTGGCGCCGCACCGGCCCAAGGAGC
CCGCGTGGTTCCTGGCCACCGTCGGCGTCTCGCCCGACCACCAGGGCAAGGGTCTGGGCAGCGCCGTCGT
GCTCCCCGGAGTGGAGGCGGCCGAGCGCGCCGGGGTGCCCGCCTTCCTGGAGACCTCCGCGCCCCGCAAC
CTCCCCTTCTACGAGCGGCTCGGCTTCACCGTCACCGCCGACGTCGAGGTGCCCGAAGGACCGCGCACCT
GGTGCATGACCCGCAAGCCCGGTGCCAGTTAACGAATTCTAGATCTTGAGACAAATGGCAGTATTCATCC
ACAATTTTAAAAGAAAAGGGGGGATTGGGGGGTACAGTGCAGGGGAAAGAATAGTAGACATAATAGCAAC
AGACATACAAACTAAAGAATTACAAAAACAAATTACAAAAATTCAAAATTTTCGGGTTTATTACAGGGAC
AGCAGAGATCCACTTTGGCGCCGGCTCGAGGCCTGCAGGTGCAAAGATGGATAAAGTTTTAAACAGAGAG
GAATCTTTGCAGCTAATGGACCTTCTAGGTCTTGAAAGGAGTGGGAATTGGCTCCGGTGCCCGTCAGTGG
GCAGAGCGCACATCGCCCACAGTCCCCGAGAAGTTGGGGGGAGGGGTCGGCAATTGAACCGGTGCCTAGA
GAAGGTGGCGCGGGGTAAACTGGGAAAGTGATGTCGTGTACTGGCTCCGCCTTTTTCCCGAGGGTGGGGG
AGAACCGTATATAAGTGCAGTAGTCGCCGTGAACGTTCTTTTTCGCAACGGGTTTGCCGCCAGAACACAG
GTAAGTGCCGTGTGTGGTTCCCGCGGGCCTGGCCTCTTTACGGGTTATGGCCCTTGCGTGCCTTGAATTA
CTTCCACCTGGCTGCAGTACGTGATTCTTGATCCCGAGCTTCGGGTTGGAAGTGGGTGGGAGAGTTCGAG
GCCTTGCGCTTAAGGAGCCCCTTCGCCTCGTGCTTGAGTTGAGGCCTGGCCTGGGCGCTGGGGCCGCCGC
GTGCGAATCTGGTGGCACCTTCGCGCCTGTCTCGCTGCTTTCGATAAGTCTCTAGCCATTTAAAATTTTT
GATGACCTGCTGCGACGCTTTTTTTCTGGCAAGATAGTCTTGTAAATGCGGGCCAAGATCTGCACACTGG
TATTTCGGTTTTTGGGGCCGCGGGCGGCGACGGGGCCCGTGCGTCCCAGCGCACATGTTCGGCGAGGCGG
GGCCTGCGAGCGCGGCCACCGAGAATCGGACGGGGGTAGTCTCAAGCTGGCCGGCCTGCTCTGGTGCCTG
GCCTCGCGCCGCCGTGTATCGCCCCGCCCTGGGCGGCAAGGCTGGCCCGGTCGGCACCAGTTGCGTGAGC
GGAAAGATGGCCGCTTCCCGGCCCTGCTGCAGGGAGCTCAAAATGGAGGACGCGGCGCTCGGGAGAGCGG
GCGGGTGAGTCACCCACACAAAGGAAAAGGGCCTTTCCGTCCTCAGCCGTCGCTTCATGTGACTCCACGG
AGTACCGGGCGCCGTCCAGGCACCTCGATTAGTTCTCGAGCTTTTGGAGTACGTCGTCTTTAGGTTGGGG
GGAGGGGTTTTATGCGATGGAGTTTCCCCACACTGAGTGGGTGGAGACTGAAGTTAGGCCAGCTTGGCAC
TTGATGTAATTCTCCTTGGAATTTGCCCTTTTTGAGTTTGGATCTTGGTTCATTCTCAAGCCTCAGACAG
TGGTTCAAAGTTTTTTTCTTCCATTTCAGGTGTCGTGAGGCTAGCACCGCCACCATGGCAGACTATTCAA
CAGTGCCTCCCCCCTCTTCTGGCTCAGCTGGTGGCGGTGGTGGCGGCGGTGGTGGTGGAGGAGTTAACGA
CGCTTTCAAAGATGCACTGCAGAGAGCCCGGCAGATTGCAGCAAAAATTGGAGGTGATGCAGGGACATCA
CTGAATTCAAATGACTATGGTTATGGGGGACAAAAAAGACCTTTAGAAGATGGAGATCAACCAGATGCTA
AGAAAGTTGCTCCTCAAAATGACTCTTTTGGAACACAGTTACCACCGATGCATCAGCAGCAAAGCAGATC
TGTAATGACAGAAGAATACAAAGTTCCAGATGGAATGGTTGGATTCATAATTGGCAGAGGAGGTGAACAG
ATCTCACGCATACAACAGGAATCTGGATGCAAAATACAGATAGCTCCTGACAGTGGTGGCCTTCCAGAAA
GGTCCTGTATGTTAACTGGAACACCTGAATCTGTCCAGTCAGCAAAACGGTTACTGGACCAGATTGTTGA
AAAAGGAAGACCAGCTCCTGGCTTCCATCATGGCGATGGACCGGGAAATGCAGTTCAAGAAATCATGATT
CCAGCTAGCAAGGCAGGATTAGTCATTGGAAAAGGGGGAGAAACTATTAAACAGCTTCAGGAACGGGCTG
GAGTTAAAATGGTTATGATTCAAGACGGGCCGCAGAACACTGGTGCTGACAAACCTCTTAGGATTACAGG
AGACCCATATAAAGTTCAACAAGCCAAGGAAATGGTGTTAGAGTTAATTCGTGATCAAGGCGGTTTCAGA
GAAGTTCGGAATGAGTATGGGTCAAGAATAGGAGGAAATGAAGGGATAGATGTCCCCATTCCAAGATTTG
CTGTTGGCATTGTAATAGGAAGAAATGGAGAGATGATCAAAAAAATACAAAATGATGCTGGTGTTCGCAT
TCAGTTTAAGCCAGATGATGGGACAACACCCGAAAGGATAGCACAAATAACAGGACCTCCAGACCGATGT
CAACATGCTGCAGAAATTATTACAGACCTTCTTCGAAGTGTTCAGGCTGGTAATCCTGGTGGACCTGGAC
CTGGTGGTCGAGGAAGAGGTAGAGGTCAAGGCAACTGGAACATGGGACCACCTGGTGGACTACAGGAATT
TAATTTTATTGTGCCAACTGGGAAAACTGGATTAATAATAGGAAAAGGAGGTGAAACCATAAAAAGCATA
AGCCAGCAGTCTGGTGCAAGAATAGAACTTCAGAGAAATCCTCCACCAAATGCAGATCCTAATATGAAGT
TATTTACAATTCGTGGCACTCCACAACAGATAGACTATGCTCGGCAACTCATAGAAGAAAAGATTGGTGG
CCCAGTAAATCCTTTAGGGCCACCTGTACCCCATGGGCCCCATGGTGTCCCAGGCCCCCATGGACCTCCT
GGGCCTCCAGGGCCTGGAACTCCAATGGGACCATACAACCCTGCACCTTATAATCCTGGACCACCAGGCC
CGGCTCCTCATGGTCCTCCAGCCCCATATGCTCCCCAGGGATGGGGAAATGCATATCCACACTGGCAGCA
GCAGGCTCCTCCTGATCCAGCTAAGGCAGGAACGGATCCAAATTCAGCAGCTTGGGCTGCTTATTACGCT
CACTATTATCAACAGCAAGCACAGCCACCACCAGCAGCCCCTGCAGGTGCACCAACTACAACTCAAACTA
ATGGACAAGGAGATCAGCAGAATCCAGCCCCAGCTGGACAGGTTGATTATACCAAGGCTTGGGAAGAGTA
CTACAAGAAAATGGGTCAGGCAGTTCCTGCTCCGACTGGGGCTCCTCCAGGTGGTCAGCCAGATTATAGT
GCAGCCTGGGCTGAGTATTATAGACAACAAGCAGCCTATTATGCCCAGACAAGTCCCCAGGGAATGCCAC
AGCATCCTCCAGCACCTCAGGGCCAATAGTAATGAACTAGTCCGTAACTTGAAAGTATTTCGATTTCTTG
GCTTTATATATCTTGTGGAAAGGACGAAGGCACGTAGAGGATAGGTCTACCACGCGTTAAGTCGACAATC
AACCTCTGGATTACAAAATTTGTGAAAGATTGACTGGTATTCTTAACTATGTTGCTCCTTTTACGCTATG
TGGATACGCTGCTTTAATGCCTTTGTATCATGCTATTGCTTCCCGTATGGCTTTCATTTTCTCCTCCTTG
TATAAATCCTGGTTGCTGTCTCTTTATGAGGAGTTGTGGCCCGTTGTCAGGCAACGTGGCGTGGTGTGCA
CTGTGTTTGCTGACGCAACCCCCACTGGTTGGGGCATTGCCACCACCTGTCAGCTCCTTTCCGGGACTTT
CGCTTTCCCCCTCCCTATTGCCACGGCGGAACTCATCGCCGCCTGCCTTGCCCGCTGCTGGACAGGGGCT
CGGCTGTTGGGCACTGACAATTCCGTGGTGTTGTCGGGGAAATCATCGTCCTTTCCTTGGCTGCTCGCCT
GTGTTGCCACCTGGATTCTGCGCGGGACGTCCTTCTGCTACGTCCCTTCGGCCCTCAATCCAGCGGACCT
TCCTTCCCGCGGCCTGCTGCCGGCTCTGCGGCCTCTTCCGCGTCTTCGCCTTCGCCCTCAGACGAGTCGG
ATCTCCCTTTGGGCCGCCTCCCCGCGTCGACTTTAAGACCAATGACTTACAAGGCAGCTGTAGATCTTAG
CCACTTTTTAAAAGAAAAGGGGGGACTGGAAGGGCTAATTCACTCCCAACGAAGACAAGATCTGCTTTTT
GCTTGTACTGGGTCTCTCTGGTTAGACCAGATCTGAGCCTGGGAGCTCTCTGGCTAACTAGGGAACCCAC
TGCTTAAGCCTCAATAAAGCTTGCCTTGAGTGCTTCAAGTAGTGTGTGCCCGTCTGTTGTGTGACTCTGG
TAACTAGAGATCCCTCAGACCCTTTTAGTCAGTGTGGAAAATCTCTAGCAGTACGTATAGTAGTTCATGT
CATCTTATTATTCAGTATTTATAACTTGCAAAGAAATGAATATCAGAGAGTGAGAGGAACTTGTTTATTG
CAGCTTATAATGGTTACAAATAAAGCAATAGCATCACAAATTTCACAAATAAAGCATTTTTTTCACTGCA
TTCTAGTTGTGGTTTGTCCAAACTCATCAATGTATCTTATCATGTCTGGCTCTAGCTATCCCGCCCCTAA
CTCCGCCCATCCCGCCCCTAACTCCGCCCAGTTCCGCCCATTCTCCGCCCCATGGCTGACTAATTTTTTT
TATTTATGCAGAGGCCGAGGCCGCCTCGGCCTCTGAGCTATTCCAGAAGTAGTGAGGAGGCTTTTTTGGA
GGCCTAGGGACGTACCCAATTCGCCCTATAGTGAGTCGTATTACGCGCGCTCACTGGCCGTCGTTTTACA
ACGTCGTGACTGGGAAAACCCTGGCGTTACCCAACTTAATCGCCTTGCAGCACATCCCCCTTTCGCCAGC
TGGCGTAATAGCGAAGAGGCCCGCACCGATCGCCCTTCCCAACAGTTGCGCAGCCTGAATGGCGAATGGG
[124 nt withheld, positions 7631-7754]
C
[91 nt withheld, positions 7756-7846]
A
[49 nt withheld, positions 7848-7896]
CCTTTGACGTTGGAGTCCACGTTCTTT
[37 nt withheld, positions 7924-7960]
ACCCTATCTCGGTCTATTCTTTTGATTTATAAGGGATTTTGCCGATTTCGGCCTATTGGTTAAAAAATGA
GCTGATTTAACAAAAATTTAACGCGAATTTTAACAAAATATTAACGCTTACAATTTAGGTGGCACTTTTC
GGGGAAATGTGCGCGGAACCCCTATTTGTTTATTTTTCTAAATACATTCAAATATGTATCCGCTCATGAG
ACAATAACCCTGATAAATGCTTCAATAATATTGAAAAAGGAAGAGTATGAGTATTCAACATTTCCGTGTC
GCCCTTATTCCCTTTTTTGCGGCATTTTGCCTTCCTGTTTTTGCTCACCCAGAAACGCTGGTGAAAGTAA
AAGATGCTGAAGATCAGTTGGGTGCACGAGTGGGTTACATCGAACTGGATCTCAACAGCGGTAAGATCCT
TGAGAGTTTTCGCCCCGAAGAACGTTTTCCAATGATGAGCACTTTTAAAGTTCTGCTATGTGGCGCGGTA
TTATCCCGTATTGACGCCGGGCAAGAGCAACTCGGTCGCCGCATACACTATTCTCAGAATGACTTGGTTG
AGTACTCACCAGTCACAGAAAAGCATCTTACGGATGGCATGACAGTAAGAGAATTATGCAGTGCTGCCAT
AACCATGAGTGATAACACTGCGGCCAACTTACTTCTGACAACGATCGGAGGACCGAAGGAGCTAACCGCT
TTTTTGCACAACATGGGGGATCATGTAACTCGCCTTGATCGTTGGGAACCGGAGCTGAATGAAGCCATAC
CAAACGACGAGCGTGACACCACGATGCCTGTAGCAATGGCAACAACGTTGCGCAAACTATTAACTGGCGA
ACTACTTACTCTAGCTTCCCGGCAACAATTAATAGACTGGATGGAGGCGGATAAAGTTGCAGGACCACTT
CTGCGCTCGGCCCTTCCGGCTGGCTGGTTTATTGCTGATAAATCTGGAGCCGGTGAGCGTGGGTCTCGCG
GTATCATTGCAGCACTGGGGCCAGATGGTAAGCCCTCCCGTATCGTAGTTATCTACACGACGGGGAGTCA
GGCAACTATGGATGAACGAAATAGACAGATCGCTGAGATAGGTGCCTCACTGATTAAGCATTGGTAACTG
TCAGACCAAGTTTACTCATATATACTTTAGATTGATTTAAAACTTCATTTTTAATTTAAAAGGATCTAGG
TGAAGATCCTTTTTGATAATCTCATGACCAAAATCCCTTAACGTGAGTTTTCGTTCCACTGAGCGTCAGA
CCCCGTAGAAAAGATCAAAGGATCTTCTTGAGATCCTTTTTTTCTGCGCGTAATCTGCTGCTTGCAAACA
AAAAAACCACCGCTACCAGCGGTGGTTTGTTTGCCGGATCAAGAGCTACCAACTCTTTTTCCGAAGGTAA
CTGGCTTCAGCAGAGCGCAGATACCAAATACTGTTCTTCTAGTGTAGCCGTAGTTAGGCCACCACTTCAA
GAACTCTGTAGCACCGCCTACATACCTCGCTCTGCTAATCCTGTTACCAGTGGCTGCTGCCAGTGGCGAT
AAGTCGTGTCTTACCGGGTTGGACTCAAGACGATAGTTACCGGATAAGGCGCAGCGGTCGGGCTGAACGG
GGGGTTCGTGCACACAGCCCAGCTTGGAGCGAACGACCTACACCGAACTGAGATACCTACAGCGTGAGCT
ATGAGAAAGCGCCACGCTTCCCGAAGGGAGAAAGGCGGACAGGTATCCGGTAAGCGGCAGGGTCGGAACA
GGAGAGCGCACGAGGGAGCTTCCAGGGGGAAACGCCTGGTATCTTTATAGTCCTGTCGGGTTTCGCCACC
TCTGACTTGAGCGTCGATTTTTGTGATGCTCGTCAGGGGGGCGGAGCCTATGGAAAAACGCCAGCAACGC
GGCCTTTTTACGGTTCCTGGCCTTTTGCTGGCCTTTTGCTCACATGTTCTTTCCTGCGTTATCCCCTGAT
TCTGTGGATAACCGTATTACCGCCTTTGAGTGAGCTGATACCGCTCGCCGCAGCCGAACGACCGAGCGCA
GCGAGTCAGTGAGCGAGGAAGCGGAAGAGCGCCCAATACGCAAACCGCCTCTCCCCGCGCGTTGGCCGAT
TCATTAATGCAGCTGGCACGACAGGTTTCCCGACTGGAAAGCGGGCAGTGAGCGCAACGCAATTAATGTG
AGTTAGCTCACTCATTAGGCACCCCAGGCTTTACACTTTATGCTTCCGGCTCGTATGTTGTGTGGAATTG
TGAGCGGATAACAATTTCACACAGGAAACAGCTATGACCATGATTACGCCAAGCGCGCAATTAACCCTCA
CTAAAGGGAACAAAAGCTGGAGCTGCAAGC
Features (pLannotate 1.2.2; 31 found; start..end, strand, type, name):
      5..231     +  promoter       RSV promoter: Rous sarcoma virus enhancer/promoter
    232..412     +  LTR            5' LTR (truncated): truncated 5' long terminal repeat (LTR) from HIV-1
    459..584     +  misc_feature   HIV-1 Ψ: packaging signal of human immunodeficiency virus type 1
    568..931     +  CDS            HIV-1 gag (fragment): gag protein from human immunodeficiency virus 1; gag
   1077..1310    +  misc_feature   RRE: The Rev response element (RRE) of HIV-1 allows for Rev-dependent mRNA export from the nucleus to the cytoplasm.
   1687..1713    +  CDS            Rev (fragment): human immunodeficiency virus 1 (HIV-1) Rev protein; rev; enhances nuclear export of unspliced and incompletely spliced viral mRNAs
   1720..1743    +  promoter       SV40 promoter (fragment): SV40 early promoter
   1744..1815    +  promoter       SV40 promoter (fragment): SV40 enhancer and early promoter
   1839..1974    +  rep_origin     SV40 ori: SV40 origin of replication
   2020..2616    +  CDS            PuroR (fragment): puromycin N-acetyltransferase; pac from Streptomyces; confers resistance to puromycin
   2665..2782    +  misc_feature   cPPT/CTS: central polypurine tract and central termination sequence of HIV-1
   2847..2913    +  CDS            small t antigen (fragment): SV40 (simian virus 40) small t antigen
   2920..4098    +  promoter       EF-1α promoter: strong constitutive promoter for human elongation factor EF-1α
   4115..6046    +  CDS            FUBP1: FUBP1_HUMAN - Experimental evidence at protein level: Swiss-Prot protein existence level 1. Regulates MYC expression by binding to a single-stranded far- upstream element (FUSE) upstream of the MYC promoter. May act both as activator and repressor of transcription. From Homo sapiens (Human).
   6062..6115    +  promoter       U6 promoter (fragment): RNA polymerase III promoter for human U6 snRNA
   6157..6745    +  misc_feature   WPRE: woodchuck hepatitis virus posttranscriptional regulatory element
   6796..6815    +  misc_feature   cPPT/CTS (fragment): central polypurine tract and central termination sequence of HIV-1
   6817..7050    +  LTR            3' LTR (ΔU3): self-inactivating 3' long terminal repeat (LTR) from HIV-1
   7128..7249    +  polyA_signal   SV40 poly(A) signal: SV40 polyadenylation signal
   7289..7424    +  rep_origin     SV40 ori: SV40 origin of replication
   7445..7463    -  promoter       T7 promoter: promoter for bacteriophage T7 RNA polymerase
   7471..7626    +  CDS            lacZα (fragment): LacZα fragment of β-galactosidase; lacZ fragment
   7631..8059    +  rep_origin     f1 ori (sequence partly withheld): f1 bacteriophage origin of replication; arrow indicates direction of (+) strand synthesis
   8112..8216    +  promoter       AmpR promoter: bla
   8217..9077    +  CDS            AmpR: β-lactamase; bla; confers resistance to ampicillin, carbenicillin, and related antibiotics
   9248..9836    +  rep_origin     ori: high-copy-number ColE1/pMB1/pBR322/pUC origin of replication
  10019..10111   +  CDS            lacI (fragment): lac repressor; lacI; The lac repressor binds to the lac operator to inhibit transcription in E. coli. This inhibition can be relieved by adding lactose or isopropyl-β-D-thiogalactopyranoside (IPTG).
  10124..10145   +  protein_bind   CAP binding site: CAP binding activates transcription in the presence of cAMP. E. coli catabolite activator protein
  10160..10190   +  promoter       lac promoter: promoter for the E. coli lac operon
  10198..10214   +  protein_bind   lac operator: The lac repressor binds to the lac operator to inhibit transcription in E. coli. This inhibition can be relieved by adding lactose or isopropyl-β-D-thiogalactopyranoside (IPTG). lac repressor encoded by lacI
  10259..10277   +  promoter       T3 promoter: promoter for bacteriophage T3 RNA polymerase
