[The description below was written by a language model from this plasmid's Addgene catalogue record and pLannotate feature annotations shown in this document.]
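Description:
TFORF1082 is a third-generation-style, self-inactivating lentiviral expression plasmid built on the pLX_TRC317 backbone and carrying the human FUBP1 open reading frame. It belongs to a barcoded transcription factor ORF collection. It is propagated in E. coli through a high-copy ColE1/pUC-type origin with ampicillin selection (AmpR under its own bla promoter). The backbone also retains an f1 origin and remnants of a lacZα/lac promoter region flanked by T7 and T3 promoters. The depositor cautions that the plasmid can recombine, a common issue with repeat-containing lentiviral vectors.

The viral genome is transcribed from an RSV promoter fused to a truncated HIV-1 5' LTR and ends in a ΔU3 3' LTR followed by an SV40 polyadenylation signal. Between the LTRs lie the Ψ packaging signal with a gag fragment, the Rev response element for nuclear export of the full-length RNA, and a cPPT/CTS that aids nuclear import of the provirus. An SV40 early promoter drives the puromycin N-acetyltransferase gene for selecting transduced mammalian cells. A separate EF-1α promoter drives constitutive FUBP1 expression, with a downstream WPRE to boost transcript levels. FUBP1 encodes a protein that binds the single-stranded far-upstream element of the MYC promoter and regulates MYC transcription.

According to the record, each ORF in the collection is paired with a unique 24-bp barcode. The barcode is not annotated in the feature table, so its position cannot be stated, although a short U6-like fragment is called between the ORF and the WPRE. The barcode lets the overexpressed factor be identified in pooled screens, such as those examining transcription factor-driven differentiation.
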