Addgene plasmid #142724: TFORF1082
Purpose: Lentiviral vector for overexpressing transcription factor ORFs with unique 24-bp barcodes. Barcodes facilitate identification of transcription factors in pooled screens.
Depositing lab: Feng Zhang. Depositing organization: Broad Institute. Publication: A transcription factor atlas of directed differentiation. Joung J, Ma S, Tay T, Geiger-Schuller KR, Kirchgatterer PC, Verdine VK, Guo B, Arias-Garcia MA, Allen WE, Singh A, Kuksenko O, Abudayyeh OO, Gootenberg JS, Fu Z, Macrae RK, Buenrostro JD, Regev A, Zhang F. Cell. 2023 Jan 5;186(1):209-229.e26. doi: 10.1016/j.cell.2022.11.026. PubMed 36608654.
Backbone
  Vector backbone: pLX_TRC317
  Backbone manufacturer: Broad Institute Genetic Perturbation Platform
  Backbone size w/o insert (bp): 8264
  Vector type: Mammalian Expression, Lentiviral
  Selectable markers: Puromycin
Growth in bacteria
  Bacterial resistance: Ampicillin, 100 μg/mL
  Growth temperature: 30°C
  Growth strain: NEB Stable
  Copy number: High Copy
Gene/Insert
  Gene/Insert name: FUBP1
  Species: H. sapiens (human)
  Insert size (bp): 2036
  Entrez Gene: FUBP1 (a.k.a. FBP, FUBP, hDH V)
  Promoter: EF1a
  Cloning method: Unknown
  Sequencing primers: 5′ GGGTGGAGACTGAAGTTAGGCCAG; 3′ CACATAGCGTAAAAGGAGCAACATAG
Terms and licenses: Academic/Nonprofit Terms; Industry Terms: Not Available to Industry
Depositor comments: NM_003902,ENST00000370768 . The transcription factor ORF portion of this plasmid was synthesized by Genewiz. Please test multiple small colonies in case of plasmid recombination. To make this collection available in a timely manner, a portion of this collection was not fully sequenced by Addgene. If an Addgene verified full plasmid sequence is not available, please contact us prior to placing an order to request the full sequence.
How to cite: TFORF1082 was a gift from Feng Zhang (Addgene plasmid # 142724 ; http://n2t.net/addgene:142724 ; RRID:Addgene_142724)
