>Addgene plasmid #142724 | TFORF1082 | depositor partial sequence | sequence record 280310 | Insert
ACCGCCACCATGGCAGACTATTCAACAGTGCCTCCCCCCTCTTCTGGCTCAGCTGGTGGCGGTGGTGGCG
GCGGTGGTGGTGGAGGAGTTAACGACGCTTTCAAAGATGCACTGCAGAGAGCCCGGCAGATTGCAGCAAA
AATTGGAGGTGATGCAGGGACATCACTGAATTCAAATGACTATGGTTATGGGGGACAAAAAAGACCTTTA
GAAGATGGAGATCAACCAGATGCTAAGAAAGTTGCTCCTCAAAATGACTCTTTTGGAACACAGTTACCAC
CGATGCATCAGCAGCAAAGCAGATCTGTAATGACAGAAGAATACAAAGTTCCAGATGGAATGGTTGGATT
CATAATTGGCAGAGGAGGTGAACAGATCTCACGCATACAACAGGAATCTGGATGCAAAATACAGATAGCT
CCTGACAGTGGTGGCCTTCCAGAAAGGTCCTGTATGTTAACTGGAACACCTGAATCTGTCCAGTCAGCAA
AACGGTTACTGGACCAGATTGTTGAAAAAGGAAGACCAGCTCCTGGCTTCCATCATGGCGATGGACCGGG
AAATGCAGTTCAAGAAATCATGATTCCAGCTAGCAAGGCAGGATTAGTCATTGGAAAAGGGGGAGAAACT
ATTAAACAGCTTCAGGAACGGGCTGGAGTTAAAATGGTTATGATTCAAGACGGGCCGCAGAACACTGGTG
CTGACAAACCTCTTAGGATTACAGGAGACCCATATAAAGTTCAACAAGCCAAGGAAATGGTGTTAGAGTT
AATTCGTGATCAAGGCGGTTTCAGAGAAGTTCGGAATGAGTATGGGTCAAGAATAGGAGGAAATGAAGGG
ATAGATGTCCCCATTCCAAGATTTGCTGTTGGCATTGTAATAGGAAGAAATGGAGAGATGATCAAAAAAA
TACAAAATGATGCTGGTGTTCGCATTCAGTTTAAGCCAGATGATGGGACAACACCCGAAAGGATAGCACA
AATAACAGGACCTCCAGACCGATGTCAACATGCTGCAGAAATTATTACAGACCTTCTTCGAAGTGTTCAG
GCTGGTAATCCTGGTGGACCTGGACCTGGTGGTCGAGGAAGAGGTAGAGGTCAAGGCAACTGGAACATGG
GACCACCTGGTGGACTACAGGAATTTAATTTTATTGTGCCAACTGGGAAAACTGGATTAATAATAGGAAA
AGGAGGTGAAACCATAAAAAGCATAAGCCAGCAGTCTGGTGCAAGAATAGAACTTCAGAGAAATCCTCCA
CCAAATGCAGATCCTAATATGAAGTTATTTACAATTCGTGGCACTCCACAACAGATAGACTATGCTCGGC
AACTCATAGAAGAAAAGATTGGTGGCCCAGTAAATCCTTTAGGGCCACCTGTACCCCATGGGCCCCATGG
TGTCCCAGGCCCCCATGGACCTCCTGGGCCTCCAGGGCCTGGAACTCCAATGGGACCATACAACCCTGCA
CCTTATAATCCTGGACCACCAGGCCCGGCTCCTCATGGTCCTCCAGCCCCATATGCTCCCCAGGGATGGG
GAAATGCATATCCACACTGGCAGCAGCAGGCTCCTCCTGATCCAGCTAAGGCAGGAACGGATCCAAATTC
AGCAGCTTGGGCTGCTTATTACGCTCACTATTATCAACAGCAAGCACAGCCACCACCAGCAGCCCCTGCA
GGTGCACCAACTACAACTCAAACTAATGGACAAGGAGATCAGCAGAATCCAGCCCCAGCTGGACAGGTTG
ATTATACCAAGGCTTGGGAAGAGTACTACAAGAAAATGGGTCAGGCAGTTCCTGCTCCGACTGGGGCTCC
TCCAGGTGGTCAGCCAGATTATAGTGCAGCCTGGGCTGAGTATTATAGACAACAAGCAGCCTATTATGCC
CAGACAAGTCCCCAGGGAATGCCACAGCATCCTCCAGCACCTCAGGGCCAATAGTAATGAACTAGTCCGT
AACTTGAAAGTATTTCGATTTCTTGGCTTTATATATCTTGTGGAAAGGACGAAGGCACGTAGAGGATAGG
TCTACC
