>Addgene plasmid #142724 | TFORF1082 | depositor partial sequence | sequence record 280311 | Barcode
AGGCACGTAGAGGATAGGTCTACC
